Addgene plasmid #206220: mc2 neo EF1a
Purpose: (Empty Backbone) For expressing cloned exons as circular RNA. Alternatively, for expressing cDNA (if the EcoRI-XhoI restriction fragment is also removed).
Depositing lab: Simon Conn & Brett Stringer. Depositing organization: Flinders University. Publication: Versatile toolkit for highly-efficient and scarless overexpression of circular RNAs. Stringer BW, Gabryelska M, Marri S, Clark L, Lin H, Gantley L, Liu R, Wilusz JE, Conn VM, Conn SJ. bioRxiv. 2023 Nov 22:2023.11.21.568171. doi: 10.1101/2023.11.21.568171. Preprint. PubMed 38045421.
Backbone
  Vector backbone: pcDNA3.1(+) CircRNA Mini Vector
  Backbone manufacturer: Addgene ID 60648
  Vector type: Mammalian Expression, Synthetic Biology
  Selectable markers: Neomycin (select with G418)
Growth in bacteria
  Bacterial resistance: Ampicillin, 100 μg/mL
  Growth temperature: 37°C
  Growth strain: DH5alpha
  Copy number: High Copy
Gene/Insert
  Gene/Insert name: None
Terms and licenses: Academic/Nonprofit Terms; Industry Terms: Not Available to Industry
Depositor comments: ZKSCAN1 intron 1 (partial) & ZKSCAN1 intron 3 (partial) separated by a pair of BsmBI restriction sites. 5' Cloning Site: EcoRI (not destroyed), 3' Cloning Site: XhoI (not destroyed). The mc2 and pF mc2 series of plasmids were designed and created by Dr Brett Stringer in the laboratory of Prof Simon Conn. They are based on the original circRNA mini vector design of Liang & Wilusz, 2014. The pair of BsmBI restriction sites is the cloning site for DNA specifying the RNA sequence to be circularised. For cloning cDNA, the 5' restriction site should be either NheI, BmtI, AflII, HindIII, Acc65I, KpnI, Eco53kI, SacI, BamHI, SpeI, BstXI or EcoRI and the 3' restriction site should be either XhoI, PspXI, XbaI, EcoO109I, PspOMI or ApaI. The CMV enhancer/promoter of Addgene plasmid ID 60648 also was replaced with the EF1a promoter from Addgene plasmid ID 98290. Please visit https://doi.org/10.1101/2023.11.21.568171 for bioRxiv preprint.
How to cite: mc2 neo EF1a was a gift from Simon Conn & Brett Stringer (Addgene plasmid # 206220 ; http://n2t.net/addgene:206220 ; RRID:Addgene_206220)
