[The description below was written by a language model from this plasmid's Addgene catalogue record and pLannotate feature annotations shown in this document.]
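Description:
mc2 neo EF1a is an empty mammalian expression backbone for producing circular RNAs from cloned exon sequences. It derives from the pcDNA3.1(+) CircRNA Mini Vector. It is propagated in E. coli as a high-copy plasmid through a ColE1/pUC-type origin, with ampicillin selection from the AmpR (β-lactamase) gene and its own promoter. An f1 origin is also present. For selection in mammalian cells, an SV40 enhancer/early promoter drives the neo (nptII) gene, followed by an SV40 poly(A) signal, which allows G418 selection of stable transfectants.

In the expression cassette, the CMV enhancer/promoter of the parent vector has been replaced by an EF1α promoter, which the annotation detects as the EF-1α core promoter. The cassette ends in the bovine growth hormone poly(A) signal. According to the depositor, the region between them holds partial ZKSCAN1 intron 1 and partial ZKSCAN1 intron 3 sequences, separated by a pair of BsmBI sites and bounded by EcoRI and XhoI sites. The automated feature table does not annotate these intronic segments. DNA encoding the RNA to be circularised is inserted at the BsmBI sites. Because BsmBI is a type IIS enzyme that cuts outside its recognition sequence, this fits the scarless cloning described in the associated publication. The flanking intron fragments follow the earlier mini vector design, in which they promote back-splicing of the intervening exon into a circle. Removing the EcoRI–XhoI fragment instead turns the plasmid into a conventional EF1α-driven cDNA expression vector that uses the surrounding polylinker sites.

Several short annotated fragments (GFP11, ble, lacI, bom, and the lac promoter/operator region) appear to be backbone remnants or chance matches rather than functional parts.
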