Features (pLannotate 1.2.2; 17 found; start..end, strand, type, name):
     28..80      -  misc_feature   bom (fragment): basis of mobility region from pBR322
    234..445     +  promoter       EF-1α core promoter: core promoter for human elongation factor EF-1α
    660..676     -  CDS            GFP11x7 (fragment): seven tandem copies of the 11th β-strand of superfolder GFP each GFP11 associates with GFP(1-10), consisting of the first 10 β-strands, to reconstitute fluorescent GFP (Kamiyama et al., 2016)
    720..944     +  polyA_signal   bGH poly(A) signal: bovine growth hormone polyadenylation signal
    948..969     +  promoter       SV40 promoter (fragment): SV40 enhancer and early promoter
    990..1418    +  rep_origin     f1 ori (sequence partly withheld): f1 bacteriophage origin of replication; arrow indicates direction of (+) strand synthesis
   1432..1761    +  promoter       SV40 promoter: SV40 enhancer and early promoter
   1828..2619    +  CDS            neo: KKA2_KLEPN - Also known as kan, nptII. Experimental evidence at protein level: Swiss-Prot protein existence level 1. Resistance to kanamycin, neomycin, paromomycin, ribostamycin, butirosin and gentamicin B. From Klebsiella pneumoniae.
   2643..2801    +  CDS            ble (fragment): BLE_KLEPN - Experimental evidence at protein level: Swiss-Prot protein existence level 1. Binding protein with a strong affinity to the bleomycin family of antibiotics. Binds to CL990; an antimitotic-antibiotic compound. From Klebsiella pneumoniae.
   2796..2917    +  polyA_signal   SV40 poly(A) signal: SV40 polyadenylation signal
   2990..3006    -  protein_bind   lac operator: The lac repressor binds to the lac operator to inhibit transcription in E. coli. This inhibition can be relieved by adding lactose or isopropyl-β-D-thiogalactopyranoside (IPTG). lac repressor encoded by lacI
   3014..3044    -  promoter       lac promoter: promoter for the E. coli lac operon
   3059..3080    -  protein_bind   CAP binding site: CAP binding activates transcription in the presence of cAMP. E. coli catabolite activator protein
   3093..3185    -  CDS            lacI (fragment): lac repressor; lacI; The lac repressor binds to the lac operator to inhibit transcription in E. coli. This inhibition can be relieved by adding lactose or isopropyl-β-D-thiogalactopyranoside (IPTG).
   3368..3956    -  rep_origin     ori: high-copy-number ColE1/pMB1/pBR322/pUC origin of replication
   4127..4987    -  CDS            AmpR: β-lactamase; bla; confers resistance to ampicillin, carbenicillin, and related antibiotics
   4988..5092    -  promoter       AmpR promoter: bla
>Addgene plasmid #206220 | mc2 neo EF1a | addgene full sequence | sequence record 406172 | Addgene NGS Result
GACGGATCGGGAGATCTCCCGATCCCCTATGGTGCACTCTCAGTACAATCTGCTCTGATGCCGCATAGTT
AAGCCAGTATCTGCTCCCTGCTTGTGTGTTGGAGGTCGCTGAGTAGTGCGCGAGCAAAATTTAAGCTACA
ACAAGGCAAGGCTTGACCGACAATTGCATGAAGAATCTGCTTAGGGTTAGGCGTTTTGCGCTGCTTCGCG
ATGTACGGGCCAGATATACGCGTGGGCAGAGCGCACATCGCCCACAGTCCCCGAGAAGTTGGGGGGAGGG
GTCGGCAATTGATCCGGTGCCTAGAGAAGGTGGCGCGGGGTAAACTGGGAAAGTGATGTCGTGTACTGGC
TCCGCCTTTTTCCCGAGGGTGGGGGAGAACCGTATATAAGTGCAGTAGTCGCCGTGAACGTTCTTTTTCG
CAACGGGTTTGCCGCCAGAACACAGGCTAGCGTTTAAACTTAAGCTTGGTACCGAGCTCGGATCCACTAG
TCCAGTGTGGTGGAATTCAAAGTGCTGAGATTACAGGCGTGAGCCACCACCCCCGGCCCACTTTTTGTAA
AGGTACGTACTAATGACTTTTTTTTTATACTTCAGGGAGACGGTTGTGTACGTCTCGGTAAGAAGCAAGG
AAAAGAATTAGGCTCGGCACGGTAGCTCACACCTGTAATCCCAGCACTCGAGTCTAGAGGGCCCGTTTAA
ACCCGCTGATCAGCCTCGACTGTGCCTTCTAGTTGCCAGCCATCTGTTGTTTGCCCCTCCCCCGTGCCTT
CCTTGACCCTGGAAGGTGCCACTCCCACTGTCCTTTCCTAATAAAATGAGGAAATTGCATCGCATTGTCT
GAGTAGGTGTCATTCTATTCTGGGGGGTGGGGTGGGGCAGGACAGCAAGGGGGAGGATTGGGAAGACAAT
AGCAGGCATGCTGGGGATGCGGTGGGCTCTATGGCTTCTGAGGCGGAAAGAACCAGCTGGGGCTCTAGGG
GGTATCCCC
[124 nt withheld, positions 990-1113]
C
[91 nt withheld, positions 1115-1205]
A
[49 nt withheld, positions 1207-1255]
CCTTTGACGTTGGAGTCCACGTTCTTT
[37 nt withheld, positions 1283-1319]
ACCCTATCTCGGTCTATTCTTTTGATTTATAAGGGATTTTGCCGATTTCGGCCTATTGGTTAAAAAATGA
GCTGATTTAACAAAAATTTAACGCGAATTAATTCTGTGGAATGTGTGTCAGTTAGGGTGTGGAAAGTCCC
CAGGCTCCCCAGCAGGCAGAAGTATGCAAAGCATGCATCTCAATTAGTCAGCAACCAGGTGTGGAAAGTC
CCCAGGCTCCCCAGCAGGCAGAAGTATGCAAAGCATGCATCTCAATTAGTCAGCAACCATAGTCCCGCCC
CTAACTCCGCCCATCCCGCCCCTAACTCCGCCCAGTTCCGCCCATTCTCCGCCCCATGGCTGACTAATTT
TTTTTATTTATGCAGAGGCCGAGGCCGCCTCTGCCTCTGAGCTATTCCAGAAGTAGTGAGGAGGCTTTTT
TGGAGGCCTAGGCTTTTGCAAAAAGCTCCCGGGAGCTTGTATATCCATTTTCGGATCTGATCAAGAGACA
GGATGAGGATCGTTTCGCATGATTGAACAAGATGGATTGCACGCAGGTTCTCCGGCCGCTTGGGTGGAGA
GGCTATTCGGCTATGACTGGGCACAACAGACAATCGGCTGCTCTGATGCCGCCGTGTTCCGGCTGTCAGC
GCAGGGGCGCCCGGTTCTTTTTGTCAAGACCGACCTGTCCGGTGCCCTGAATGAACTGCAGGACGAGGCA
GCGCGGCTATCGTGGCTGGCCACGACGGGCGTTCCTTGCGCAGCTGTGCTCGACGTTGTCACTGAAGCGG
GAAGGGACTGGCTGCTATTGGGCGAAGTGCCGGGGCAGGATCTCCTGTCATCTCACCTTGCTCCTGCCGA
GAAAGTATCCATCATGGCTGATGCAATGCGGCGGCTGCATACGCTTGATCCGGCTACCTGCCCATTCGAC
CACCAAGCGAAACATCGCATCGAGCGAGCACGTACTCGGATGGAAGCCGGTCTTGTCGATCAGGATGATC
TGGACGAAGAGCATCAGGGGCTCGCGCCAGCCGAACTGTTCGCCAGGCTCAAGGCGCGCATGCCCGACGG
CGAGGATCTCGTCGTGACCCATGGCGATGCCTGCTTGCCGAATATCATGGTGGAAAATGGCCGCTTTTCT
GGATTCATCGACTGTGGCCGGCTGGGTGTGGCGGACCGCTATCAGGACATAGCGTTGGCTACCCGTGATA
TTGCTGAAGAGCTTGGCGGCGAATGGGCTGACCGCTTCCTCGTGCTTTACGGTATCGCCGCTCCCGATTC
GCAGCGCATCGCCTTCTATCGCCTTCTTGACGAGTTCTTCTGAGCGGGACTCTGGGGTTCGAAATGACCG
ACCAAGCGACGCCCAACCTGCCATCACGAGATTTCGATTCCACCGCCGCCTTCTATGAAAGGTTGGGCTT
CGGAATCGTTTTCCGGGACGCCGGCTGGATGATCCTCCAGCGCGGGGATCTCATGCTGGAGTTCTTCGCC
CACCCCAACTTGTTTATTGCAGCTTATAATGGTTACAAATAAAGCAATAGCATCACAAATTTCACAAATA
AAGCATTTTTTTCACTGCATTCTAGTTGTGGTTTGTCCAAACTCATCAATGTATCTTATCATGTCTGTAT
ACCGTCGACCTCTAGCTAGAGCTTGGCGTAATCATGGTCATAGCTGTTTCCTGTGTGAAATTGTTATCCG
CTCACAATTCCACACAACATACGAGCCGGAAGCATAAAGTGTAAAGCCTGGGGTGCCTAATGAGTGAGCT
AACTCACATTAATTGCGTTGCGCTCACTGCCCGCTTTCCAGTCGGGAAACCTGTCGTGCCAGCTGCATTA
ATGAATCGGCCAACGCGCGGGGAGAGGCGGTTTGCGTATTGGGCGCTCTTCCGCTTCCTCGCTCACTGAC
TCGCTGCGCTCGGTCGTTCGGCTGCGGCGAGCGGTATCAGCTCACTCAAAGGCGGTAATACGGTTATCCA
CAGAATCAGGGGATAACGCAGGAAAGAACATGTGAGCAAAAGGCCAGCAAAAGGCCAGGAACCGTAAAAA
GGCCGCGTTGCTGGCGTTTTTCCATAGGCTCCGCCCCCCTGACGAGCATCACAAAAATCGACGCTCAAGT
CAGAGGTGGCGAAACCCGACAGGACTATAAAGATACCAGGCGTTTCCCCCTGGAAGCTCCCTCGTGCGCT
CTCCTGTTCCGACCCTGCCGCTTACCGGATACCTGTCCGCCTTTCTCCCTTCGGGAAGCGTGGCGCTTTC
TCATAGCTCACGCTGTAGGTATCTCAGTTCGGTGTAGGTCGTTCGCTCCAAGCTGGGCTGTGTGCACGAA
CCCCCCGTTCAGCCCGACCGCTGCGCCTTATCCGGTAACTATCGTCTTGAGTCCAACCCGGTAAGACACG
ACTTATCGCCACTGGCAGCAGCCACTGGTAACAGGATTAGCAGAGCGAGGTATGTAGGCGGTGCTACAGA
GTTCTTGAAGTGGTGGCCTAACTACGGCTACACTAGAAGAACAGTATTTGGTATCTGCGCTCTGCTGAAG
CCAGTTACCTTCGGAAAAAGAGTTGGTAGCTCTTGATCCGGCAAACAAACCACCGCTGGTAGCGGTGGTT
TTTTTGTTTGCAAGCAGCAGATTACGCGCAGAAAAAAAGGATCTCAAGAAGATCCTTTGATCTTTTCTAC
GGGGTCTGACGCTCAGTGGAACGAAAACTCACGTTAAGGGATTTTGGTCATGAGATTATCAAAAAGGATC
TTCACCTAGATCCTTTTAAATTAAAAATGAAGTTTTAAATCAATCTAAAGTATATATGAGTAAACTTGGT
CTGACAGTTACCAATGCTTAATCAGTGAGGCACCTATCTCAGCGATCTGTCTATTTCGTTCATCCATAGT
TGCCTGACTCCCCGTCGTGTAGATAACTACGATACGGGAGGGCTTACCATCTGGCCCCAGTGCTGCAATG
ATACCGCGAGACCCACGCTCACCGGCTCCAGATTTATCAGCAATAAACCAGCCAGCCGGAAGGGCCGAGC
GCAGAAGTGGTCCTGCAACTTTATCCGCCTCCATCCAGTCTATTAATTGTTGCCGGGAAGCTAGAGTAAG
TAGTTCGCCAGTTAATAGTTTGCGCAACGTTGTTGCCATTGCTACAGGCATCGTGGTGTCACGCTCGTCG
TTTGGTATGGCTTCATTCAGCTCCGGTTCCCAACGATCAAGGCGAGTTACATGATCCCCCATGTTGTGCA
AAAAAGCGGTTAGCTCCTTCGGTCCTCCGATCGTTGTCAGAAGTAAGTTGGCCGCAGTGTTATCACTCAT
GGTTATGGCAGCACTGCATAATTCTCTTACTGTCATGCCATCCGTAAGATGCTTTTCTGTGACTGGTGAG
TACTCAACCAAGTCATTCTGAGAATAGTGTATGCGGCGACCGAGTTGCTCTTGCCCGGCGTCAATACGGG
ATAATACCGCGCCACATAGCAGAACTTTAAAAGTGCTCATCATTGGAAAACGTTCTTCGGGGCGAAAACT
CTCAAGGATCTTACCGCTGTTGAGATCCAGTTCGATGTAACCCACTCGTGCACCCAACTGATCTTCAGCA
TCTTTTACTTTCACCAGCGTTTCTGGGTGAGCAAAAACAGGAAGGCAAAATGCCGCAAAAAAGGGAATAA
GGGCGACACGGAAATGTTGAATACTCATACTCTTCCTTTTTCAATATTATTGAAGCATTTATCAGGGTTA
TTGTCTCATGAGCGGATACATATTTGAATGTATTTAGAAAAATAAACAAATAGGGGTTCCGCGCACATTT
CCCCGAAAAGTGCCACCTGACGTC
